>Addgene plasmid #222490 | pESC-MET (V5 and HA) | addgene full sequence | sequence record 445559 | Addgene NGS Result
TCGCGCGTTTCGGTGATGACGGTGAAAACCTCTGACACATGCAGCTCCCGGAGACGGTCACAGCTTGTCT
GTAAGCGGATGCCGGGAGCAGACAAGCCCGTCAGGGCGCGTCAGCGGGTGTTGGCGGGTGTCGGGGCTGG
CTTAACTATGCGGCATCAGAGCAGATTGTACTGAGAGTGCACCATACCAGCTTTTCAATTCAATTCAGCC
ATCCTCATGAAAACTGTGTAACATAATAACCGAAGTGTCGAAAAGGTGGCACCTTGTCCAATTGAACACG
CTCGATGAAAAAAATAAGATATATATAAGGTTAAGTAAAGCGTCTGTTAGAAAGGAAGTTTTTCCTTTTT
CTTGCTCTCTTGTCTTTTCATCTACTATTTCCTTCGTGTAATACAGGGTCGTCAGATACATAGATACAAT
TCTATTACCCCCATCCATACAATGCCATCTCATTTCGATACTGTTCAACTACACGCCGGCCAAGAGAACC
CTGGTGACAATGCTCACAGATCCAGAGCTGTACCAATTTACGCCACCACTTCTTATGTTTTCGAAAACTC
TAAGCATGGTTCGCAATTGTTTGGTCTAGAAGTTCCAGGTTACGTCTATTCCCGTTTCCAAAACCCAACC
AGTAATGTTTTGGAAGAAAGAATTGCTGCTTTAGAAGGTGGTGCTGCTGCTTTGGCTGTTTCCTCCGGTC
AAGCCGCTCAAACCCTTGCCATCCAAGGTTTGGCACACACTGGTGACAACATCGTTTCCACTTCTTACTT
ATACGGTGGTACTTATAACCAGTTCAAAATCTCGTTCAAAAGATTTGGTATCGAGGCTAGATTTGTTGAA
GGTGACAATCCAGAAGAATTTGAAAAGGTCTTTGATGAAAGAACCAAGGCTGTTTATTTGGAAACCATTG
GTAATCCAAAGTACAATGTTCCGGATTTTGAAAAAATTGTTGCAATTGCTCACAAACACGGTATTCCAGT
TGTCGTTGACAACACATTTGGTGCCGGTGGTTACTTCTGTCAGCCAATTAAATACGGTGCTGATATTGTA
ACACATTCTGCTACCAAATGGATTGGTGGTCATGGTACTACTATCGGTGGTATTATTGTTGACTCTGGTA
AGTTCCCATGGAAGGACTACCCAGAAAAGTTCCCTCAATTCTCTCAACCTGCCGAAGGATATCACGGTAC
TATCTACAATGAAGCCTACGGTAACTTGGCATACATCGTTCATGTTAGAACTGAACTATTAAGAGATTTG
GGTCCATTGATGAACCCATTTGCCTCTTTCTTGCTACTACAAGGTGTTGAAACATTATCTTTGAGAGCTG
AAAGACACGGTGAAAATGCATTGAAGTTAGCCAAATGGTTAGAACAATCCCCATACGTATCTTGGGTTTC
ATACCCTGGTTTAGCATCTCATTCTCATCATGAAAATGCTAAGAAGTATCTATCTAACGGTTTCGGTGGT
GTCTTATCTTTCGGTGTAAAAGACTTACCAAATGCCGACAAGGAAACTGACCCATTCAAACTTTCTGGTG
CTCAAGTTGTTGACAATTTAAAGCTTGCCTCTAACTTGGCCAATGTTGGTGATGCCAAGACCTTAGTCAT
TGCTCCATACTTCACTACCCACAAACAATTAAATGACAAAGAAAAGTTGGCATCTGGTGTTACCAAGGAC
TTAATTCGTGTCTCTGTTGGTATCGAATTTATTGATGACATTATTGCAGACTTCCAGCAATCTTTTGAAA
CTGTTTTCGCTGGCCAAAAACCATGAGTGTGCGTAATGAGTTGTAAAATTATGTATAAACCTACTTTCTC
TCACAAGTATATGCGGTGTGAAATACCGCACAGATGCGTAAGGAGAAAATACCGCATCAGGAAATTGTAA
GCGTTAATATTTTGTTAAAATTCGCGTTAAATTTTTGTTAAATCAGCTCATTTTTTAACCAATAGGCCGA
AATCGGCAAAATCCCTTATAAATCAAAAGAATAGACCGAGATAGGGT
[37 nt withheld, positions 2008-2044]
AAAGAACGTGGACTCCAACGTCAAAGG
[49 nt withheld, positions 2072-2120]
T
[91 nt withheld, positions 2122-2212]
G
[124 nt withheld, positions 2214-2337]
CCATTCGCCATTCAGGCTGCGCAACTGTTGGGAAGGGCGATCGGTGCGGGCCTCTTCGCTATTACGCCAG
CTGAATTGGAGCGACCTCATGCTATACCTGAGAAAGCAACCTGACCTACAGGAAAGAGTTACTCAAGAAT
AAGAATTTTCGTTTTAAAACCTAAGAGTCACTTTAAAATTTGTATACACTTATTTTTTTTATAACTTATT
TAATAATAAAAATCATAAATCATAAGAAATTCGCTTATTTAGAAGTGTCAACAACGTATCTACCAACGAT
TTGACCCTTTTCCATCTTTTCGTAAATTTCTGGCAAGGTAGACAAGCCGACAACCTTGATTGGAGACTTG
ACCAAACCTCTGGCGAAGAATTGTTAATTAAGAGCTCAGGTAGAATCCAGACCCAGCAGAGGGTTAGGGA
TAGGCTTACCAGATCTCATCGATACTAGTGCGGCCGCCCTTTAGTGAGGGTTGAATTCGAATTTTCAAAA
ATTCTTACTTTTTTTTTGGATGGACGCAAAGAAGTTTAATAATCATATTACATGGCATTACCACCATATA
CATATCCATATACATATCCATATCTAATCTTACTTATATGTTGTGGAAATGTAAAGAGCCCCATTATCTT
AGCCTAAAAAAACCTTCTCTTTGGAACTTTCAGTAATACGCTTAACTGCTCATTGCTATATTGAAGTACG
GATTAGAAGCCGCCGAGCGGGTGACAGCCCTCCGAAGGAAGACTCTCCTCCGTGCGTCCTCGTCTTCACC
GGTCGCGTTCCTGAAACGCAGATGTGCCTCGCGCCGCACTGCTCCGAACAATAAAGATTCTACAATACTA
GCTTTTATGGTTATGAAGAGGAAAAATTGGCAGTAACCTGGCCCCACAAACCTTCAAATGAACGAATCAA
ATTAACAACCATAGGATGATAATGCGATTAGTTTTTTAGCCTTATTTCTGGGGTAATTAATCAGCGAAGC
GATGATTTTTGATCTATTAACAGATATATAAATGCAAAAACTGCATAACCACTTTAACTAATACTTTCAA
CATTTTCGGTTTGTATTACTTCTTATTCAAATGTAATAAAAGTATCAACAAAAAATTGTTAATATACCTC
TATACTTTAACGTCAAGGAGAAAAAACCCCGGATCCGTAATACGACTCACTATAGGGCCCGGGCGTCGAC
ATGCTCGAGTACCCATACGATGTTCCAGATTACGCTTAAGCTTGGTACCGCGGCTAGCTAAGATCCGCTC
TAACCGAAAAGGAAGGAGTTAGACAACCTGAAGTCTAGGTCCCTATTTATTTTTTTATAGTTATGTTAGT
ATTAAGAACGTTATTTATATTTCAAATTTTTCTTTTTTTTCTGTACAGACGCGTGTACGCATGTAACATT
ATACTGAAAACCTTGCTTGAGAAGGTTTTGGGACGCTCGAAGATCCAGCTGCATTAATGAATCGGCCAAC
GCGCGGGGAGAGGCGGTTTGCGTATTGGGCGCTCTTCCGCTTCCTCGCTCACTGACTCGCTGCGCTCGGT
CGTTCGGCTGCGGCGAGCGGTATCAGCTCACTCAAAGGCGGTAATACGGTTATCCACAGAATCAGGGGAT
AACGCAGGAAAGAACATGTGAGCAAAAGGCCAGCAAAAGGCCAGGAACCGTAAAAAGGCCGCGTTGCTGG
CGTTTTTCCATAGGCTCCGCCCCCCTGACGAGCATCACAAAAATCGACGCTCAAGTCAGAGGTGGCGAAA
CCCGACAGGACTATAAAGATACCAGGCGTTTCCCCCTGGAAGCTCCCTCGTGCGCTCTCCTGTTCCGACC
CTGCCGCTTACCGGATACCTGTCCGCCTTTCTCCCTTCGGGAAGCGTGGCGCTTTCTCATAGCTCACGCT
GTAGGTATCTCAGTTCGGTGTAGGTCGTTCGCTCCAAGCTGGGCTGTGTGCACGAACCCCCCGTTCAGCC
CGACCGCTGCGCCTTATCCGGTAACTATCGTCTTGAGTCCAACCCGGTAAGACACGACTTATCGCCACTG
GCAGCAGCCACTGGTAACAGGATTAGCAGAGCGAGGTATGTAGGCGGTGCTACAGAGTTCTTGAAGTGGT
GGCCTAACTACGGCTACACTAGAAGAACAGTATTTGGTATCTGCGCTCTGCTGAAGCCAGTTACCTTCGG
AAAAAGAGTTGGTAGCTCTTGATCCGGCAAACAAACCACCGCTGGTAGCGGTGGTTTTTTTGTTTGCAAG
CAGCAGATTACGCGCAGAAAAAAAGGATCTCAAGAAGATCCTTTGATCTTTTCTACGGGGTCTGACGCTC
AGTGGAACGAAAACTCACGTTAAGGGATTTTGGTCATGAGATTATCAAAAAGGATCTTCACCTAGATCCT
TTTAAATTAAAAATGAAGTTTTAAATCAATCTAAAGTATATATGAGTAAACTTGGTCTGACAGTTACCAA
TGCTTAATCAGTGAGGCACCTATCTCAGCGATCTGTCTATTTCGTTCATCCATAGTTGCCTGACTCCCCG
TCGTGTAGATAACTACGATACGGGAGGGCTTACCATCTGGCCCCAGTGCTGCAATGATACCGCGAGACCC
ACGCTCACCGGCTCCAGATTTATCAGCAATAAACCAGCCAGCCGGAAGGGCCGAGCGCAGAAGTGGTCCT
GCAACTTTATCCGCCTCCATCCAGTCTATTAATTGTTGCCGGGAAGCTAGAGTAAGTAGTTCGCCAGTTA
ATAGTTTGCGCAACGTTGTTGCCATTGCTACAGGCATCGTGGTGTCACGCTCGTCGTTTGGTATGGCTTC
ATTCAGCTCCGGTTCCCAACGATCAAGGCGAGTTACATGATCCCCCATGTTGTGCAAAAAAGCGGTTAGC
TCCTTCGGTCCTCCGATCGTTGTCAGAAGTAAGTTGGCCGCAGTGTTATCACTCATGGTTATGGCAGCAC
TGCATAATTCTCTTACTGTCATGCCATCCGTAAGATGCTTTTCTGTGACTGGTGAGTACTCAACCAAGTC
ATTCTGAGAATAGTGTATGCGGCGACCGAGTTGCTCTTGCCCGGCGTCAATACGGGATAATACCGCGCCA
CATAGCAGAACTTTAAAAGTGCTCATCATTGGAAAACGTTCTTCGGGGCGAAAACTCTCAAGGATCTTAC
CGCTGTTGAGATCCAGTTCGATGTAACCCACTCGTGCACCCAACTGATCTTCAGCATCTTTTACTTTCAC
CAGCGTTTCTGGGTGAGCAAAAACAGGAAGGCAAAATGCCGCAAAAAAGGGAATAAGGGCGACACGGAAA
TGTTGAATACTCATACTCTTCCTTTTTCAATATTATTGAAGCATTTATCAGGGTTATTGTCTCATGAGCG
GATACATATTTGAATGTATTTAGAAAAATAAACAAATAGGGGTTCCGCGCACATTTCCCCGAAAAGTGCC
ACCTGAACGAAGCATCTGTGCTTCATTTTGTAGAACAAAAATGCAACGCGAGAGCGCTAATTTTTCAAAC
AAAGAATCTGAGCTGCATTTTTACAGAACAGAAATGCAACGCGAAAGCGCTATTTTACCAACGAAGAATC
TGTGCTTCATTTTTGTAAAACAAAAATGCAACGCGAGAGCGCTAATTTTTCAAACAAAGAATCTGAGCTG
CATTTTTACAGAACAGAAATGCAACGCGAGAGCGCTATTTTACCAACAAAGAATCTATACTTCTTTTTTG
TTCTACAAAAATGCATCCCGAGAGCGCTATTTTTCTAACAAAGCATCTTAGATTACTTTTTTTCTCCTTT
GTGCGCTCTATAATGCAGTCTCTTGATAACTTTTTGCACTGTAGGTCCGTTAAGGTTAGAAGAAGGCTAC
TTTGGTGTCTATTTTCTCTTCCATAAAAAAAGCCTGACTCCACTTCCCGCGTTTACTGATTACTAGCGAA
GCTGCGGGTGCATTTTTTCAAGATAAAGGCATCCCCGATTATATTCTATACCGATGTGGATTGCGCATAC
TTTGTGAACAGAAAGTGATAGCGTTGATGATTCTTCATTGGTCAGAAAATTATGAACGGTTTCTTCTATT
TTGTCTCTATATACTACGTATAGGAAATGTTTACATTTTCGTATTGTTTTCGATTCACTCTATGAATAGT
TCTTACTACAATTTTTTTGTCTAAAGAGTAATACTAGAGATAAACATAAAAAATGTAGAGGTCGAGTTTA
GATGCAAGTTCAAGGAGCGAAAGGTGGATGGGTAGGTTATATAGGGATATAGCACAGAGATATATAGCAA
AGAGATACTTTTGAGCAATGTTTGTGGAAGCGGTATTCGCAATATTTTAGTAGCTCGTTACAGTCCGGTG
CGTTTTTGGTTTTTTGAAAGTGCGTCTTCAGAGCGCTTTTGGTTTTCAAAAGCGCTCTGAAGTTCCTATA
CTTTCTAGAGAATAGGAACTTCGGAATAGGAACTTCAAAGCGTTTCCGAAAACGAGCGCTTCCGAAAATG
CAACGCGAGCTGCGCACATACAGCTCACTGTTCACGTCGCACCTATATCTGCGTGTTGCCTGTATATATA
TATACATGAGAAGAACGGCATAGTGCGTGTTTATGCTTAAATGCGTACTTATATGCGTCTATTTATGTAG
GATGAAAGGTAGTCTAGTACCTCCTGTGATATTATCCCATTCCATGCGGGGTATCGTATGCTTCCTTCAG
CACTACCCTTTAGCTGTTCTATATGCTGCCACTCCTCAATTGGATTAGTCTCATCCTTCAATGCTATCAT
TTCCTTTGATATTGGATCATACTAAGAAACCATTATTATCATGACATTAACCTATAAAAATAGGCGTATC
ACGAGGCCCTTTCGTC
Features (pLannotate 1.2.2; 19 found; start..end, strand, type, name):
    137..186     +  misc_feature   bom (fragment): basis of mobility region from pBR322
    208..441     +  promoter       MET17 promoter (fragment): S. cerevisiae MET17; expression is repressed by methionine; MET15; MET25
    442..1773    +  CDS            MET17: CYSD_YEAST - Also known as MET15 From Saccharomyces cerevisiae (strain ATCC 204508 / S288c) (Baker's yeast).
   1829..1881    +  misc_feature   bom (fragment): basis of mobility region from pBR322
   1909..2337    -  rep_origin     f1 ori (sequence partly withheld): f1 bacteriophage origin of replication; arrow indicates direction of (+) strand synthesis
   2341..2410    -  CDS            lacZα (fragment): LacZα fragment of β-galactosidase; lacZ fragment
   2416..2581    -  terminator     ADH1 terminator: S. cerevisiae ADH1; transcription terminator for the S. cerevisiae alcohol dehydrogenase 1 (ADH1) gene
   2585..2707    -  CDS            ADH1 (fragment): ADH1_YEAST - Also known as ADC1. Experimental evidence at protein level: Swiss-Prot protein existence level 1. This isozyme preferentially catalyzes the conversion of primary unbranched alcohols to their corresponding aldehydes. Also shows activity toward secondary alcohols. From Saccharomyces cerevisiae (strain ATCC 204508 / S288c) (Baker's yeast).
   2727..2767    -  misc_feature   12Pktag (fragment)
   2820..3484    +  promoter       GAL1,10 promoter: GAL1 and GAL10 genes of S. cerevisiae; divergent inducible promoter, regulated by Gal4
   3495..3513    +  promoter       T7 promoter: promoter for bacteriophage T7 RNA polymerase
   3537..3565    +  CDS            3xHA (fragment): three tandem HA epitope tags
   3590..3779    +  terminator     CYC1 terminator: S. cerevisiae CYC1; transcription terminator for CYC1
   3782..3839    -  CDS            lacI (fragment): lac repressor; lacI; The lac repressor binds to the lac operator to inhibit transcription in E. coli. This inhibition can be relieved by adding lactose or isopropyl-β-D-thiogalactopyranoside (IPTG).
   4022..4610    -  rep_origin     ori: high-copy-number ColE1/pMB1/pBR322/pUC origin of replication
   4781..5641    -  CDS            AmpR: β-lactamase; bla; confers resistance to ampicillin, carbenicillin, and related antibiotics
   5642..5746    -  promoter       AmpR promoter: bla
   5773..7115    -  rep_origin     2μ ori: yeast 2μ plasmid origin of replication
   7183..35      +  CDS            rop (fragment) (across the origin): Rop protein, which maintains plasmids at low copy number; rop
