[The description below was written by a language model from this plasmid's Addgene catalogue record and pLannotate feature annotations shown in this document.]
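Description:
pESC-MET (V5 and HA) is an empty yeast expression backbone of about 7.2 kb, derived from the commercial pESC-URA episomal vector and designed for co-expressing two genes in Saccharomyces cerevisiae. It is an E. coli–yeast shuttle plasmid. In bacteria it replicates at high copy from a ColE1/pUC-type origin and is selected with ampicillin through the AmpR (β-lactamase) cassette. An f1 origin is also present. In yeast it is maintained as a multicopy episome through the 2μ origin. Selection uses the MET15 (MET17) coding sequence, preceded by a fragment of its own methionine-repressible promoter, which complements methionine auxotrophy in met15-deficient strains. The plasmid name and listed marker indicate that this cassette stands in for the URA3 marker of the parent vector.

The expression unit is built around the divergent GAL1,10 promoter, which is regulated by Gal4 and drives galactose-inducible transcription in both directions. On one side, a T7 promoter and a cloning region lead into an HA epitope (annotated as a fragment of a 3xHA match) followed by the CYC1 terminator. On the other side, a tag is followed by the ADH1 terminator. This tag is annotated as a partial Pk-tag match, and Pk is the same epitope as V5. According to the record, both tags are fused to the C-terminus of the inserted open reading frames, so the two products can be detected independently. Short bom, rop, lacZα and lacI fragments are backbone remnants.

No insert is present. The associated publication describes a system for introducing up to ten different plasmids into one yeast cell, which suggests the plasmid serves as the MET15-selectable member of a marker-diversified vector set.
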