Addgene plasmid #222490: pESC-MET (V5 and HA)
Purpose: (Empty Backbone) Co-expression of two genes in yeast with V5 and HA tags and MET15 selection
Depositing lab: Tetsuo Matsuzaki & Kiyofumi Yamada. Depositing organization: Nagoya University School of Medicine. Publication: A novel plasmid-based experimental system in Saccharomyces cerevisiae that enables the introduction of 10 different plasmids into cells. Dong G, Nakai T, Matsuzaki T. FEBS Open Bio. 2024 Oct 10. doi: 10.1002/2211-5463.13893. PubMed 39387713.
Backbone
  Vector backbone: pESC-URA
  Backbone manufacturer: Agilent Technologies
  Backbone size (bp): 7185
  Vector type: Yeast Expression
  Selectable markers: MET15
  Tag / fusion protein: V5 (C terminal on backbone); HA (C terminal on backbone)
Growth in bacteria
  Bacterial resistance: Ampicillin, 100 μg/mL
  Growth temperature: 37°C
  Growth strain: DH5alpha
  Copy number: High Copy
Gene/Insert
  Gene/Insert name: None
  Tag / fusion protein: V5 (C terminal on backbone); HA (C terminal on backbone)
Terms and licenses: Academic/Nonprofit Terms; Industry Terms: Not Available to Industry
Depositor comments: Please visit https://doi.org/10.1101/2023.05.01.538886 for bioRxiv preprint.
How to cite: pESC-MET (V5 and HA) was a gift from Tetsuo Matsuzaki & Kiyofumi Yamada (Addgene plasmid # 222490 ; http://n2t.net/addgene:222490 ; RRID:Addgene_222490)
