>Addgene plasmid #222490 | pESC-MET (V5 and HA) | depositor partial sequence | sequence record 435777 | MET15
ATGCCATCTCATTTCGATACTGTTCAACTACACGCCGGCCAAGAGAACCCTGGTGACAATGCTCACAGAT
CCAGAGCTGTACCAATTTACGCCACCACTTCTTATGTTTTCGAAAACTCTAAGCATGGTTCGCAATTGTT
TGGTCTAGAAGTTCCAGGTTACGTCTATTCCCGTTTCCAAAACCCAACCAGTAATGTTTTGGAAGAAAGA
ATTGCTGCTTTAGAAGGTGGTGCTGCTGCTTTGGCTGTTTCCTCCGGTCAAGCCGCTCAAACCCTTGCCA
TCCAAGGTTTGGCACACACTGGTGACAACATCGTTTCCACTTCTTACTTATACGGTGGTACTTATAACCA
GTTCAAAATCTCGTTCAAAAGATTTGGTATCGAGGCTAGATTTGTTGAAGGTGACAATCCAGAAGAATTT
GAAAAGGTCTTTGATGAAAGAACCAAGGCTGTTTATTTGGAAACCATTGGTAATCCAAAGTACAATGTTC
CGGATTTTGAAAAAATTGTTGCAATTGCTCACAAACACGGTATTCCAGTTGTCGTTGACAACACATTTGG
TGCCGGTGGTTACTTCTGTCAGCCAATTAAATACGGTGCTGATATTGTAACACATTCTGCTACCAAATGG
ATTGGTGGTCATGGTACTACTATCGGTGGTATTATTGTTGACTCTGGTAAGTTCCCATGGAAGGACTACC
CAGAAAAGTTCCCTCAATTCTCTCAACCTGCCGAAGGATATCACGGTACTATCTACAATGAAGCCTACGG
TAACTTGGCATACATCGTTCATGTTAGAACTGAACTATTAAGAGATTTGGGTCCATTGATGAACCCATTT
GCCTCTTTCTTGCTACTACAAGGTGTTGAAACATTATCTTTGAGAGCTGAAAGACACGGTGAAAATGCAT
TGAAGTTAGCCAAATGGTTAGAACAATCCCCATACGTATCTTGGGTTTCATACCCTGGTTTAGCATCTCA
TTCTCATCATGAAAATGCTAAGAAGTATCTATCTAACGGTTTCGGTGGTGTCTTATCTTTCGGTGTAAAA
GACTTACCAAATGCCGACAAGGAAACTGACCCATTCAAACTTTCTGGTGCTCAAGTTGTTGACAATTTAA
AGCTTGCCTCTAACTTGGCCAATGTTGGTGATGCCAAGACCTTAGTCATTGCTCCATACTTCACTACCCA
CAAACAATTAAATGACAAAGAAAAGTTGGCATCTGGTGTTACCAAGGACTTAATTCGTGTCTCTGTTGGT
ATCGAATTTATTGATGACATTATTGCAGACTTCCAGCAATCTTTTGAAACTGTTTTCGCTGGCCAAAAAC
CATGA
